Addgene plasmid #15182: G-RCAS (A)
Depositing lab: Connie Cepko. Depositing organization: Harvard Medical School. Publication: RCAS-RNAi: a loss-of-function method for the developing chick retina. Harpavat S, Cepko CL. BMC Dev Biol. 2006 Jan 22;6:2. doi: 10.1186/1471-213X-6-2. PubMed 16426460.
Backbone
  Vector backbone: RCAS (A)
  Backbone size w/o insert (bp): 12000
  Vector type: Retroviral, RNAi ; Avian expression
Growth in bacteria
  Bacterial resistance: Chloramphenicol and Ampicillin, 25 & 100 μg/mL
  Growth temperature: 37°C
  Growth strain: ccdB Survival
  Growth instructions: Grow in ccdB Survival or DB3.1 cells
  Copy number: Unknown
Gene/Insert
  Gene/Insert name: Gateway cassette
  Cloning method: Restriction Enzyme
  Sequencing primers: 5′ n/a
Terms and licenses: Academic/Nonprofit Terms; Industry Terms: Not Available to Industry
Depositor comments: The RCAS-RNAi viruses have been modified so that they are now compatible with the Gateway cloning system (Invitrogen). DNA encoding the hairpin is cloned into a modified U6 vector using standard cloning techniques. The construct is then moved into the retroviral vector using Gateway reagents, thus bypassing the difficulties of cloning small fragments into RCAS. As a result, each construct can be made with a minimal number of cloning steps. See Supplemental Information of the article for a detailed protocol.
How to cite: G-RCAS (A) was a gift from Connie Cepko (Addgene plasmid # 15182 ; http://n2t.net/addgene:15182 ; RRID:Addgene_15182)
