[The description below was written by a language model from this plasmid's Addgene catalogue record, the feature table of its GenBank file and pLannotate feature annotations shown in this document.]
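Description:
G-RCAS (A) is a Gateway destination version of RCAS (A), a replication-competent avian retroviral vector derived from Rous sarcoma virus and used for gene delivery in chick tissue. The annotated full sequence (about 13.3 kb) shows a complete proviral arrangement. Two flanking repeats each carry the RSV enhancer/promoter, a direct repeat 1 element and a primer binding site, and they bracket intact gag, gag-pol and env reading frames. The env annotation matches a subgroup A envelope, in keeping with the "(A)" in the name, so the virus can spread among avian cells that carry the corresponding receptor.

Downstream of env, in the position where RCAS normally takes an insert, sits a Gateway cassette. It consists of attR1 and attR2 flanking a chloramphenicol acetyltransferase gene and the ccdB toxin gene, with a ccdA fragment between them.

The bacterial portion is pBR322-like, with a ColE1/pMB1 origin, bom and rop, an ampicillin resistance gene and remnants of the tetracycline resistance gene. Selection uses both ampicillin and chloramphenicol, and because ccdB is present the plasmid must be kept in a ccdB-tolerant strain.

The construct is an empty recipient for the RCAS-RNAi system. A hairpin-encoding sequence is first cloned into a modified U6 promoter entry vector, and an LR recombination then swaps the U6-hairpin unit for the CmR/ccdB cassette. This avoids direct ligation of small fragments into the large retroviral backbone. The resulting viruses are intended for loss-of-function studies in avian tissue such as the developing chick retina. The separate GenBank record covers only a 749 bp stretch spanning attR1 and the start of the chloramphenicol cassette, which agrees with the full annotation.
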