Features (pLannotate 1.2.2; 26 found; start..end, strand, type, name):
    230..299     -  CDS            TcR (fragment): tetracycline efflux protein; tet; confers resistance to tetracycline
    304..398     +  ncRNA          Retro dr1: Accession: RF00214 - Retrovirus direct repeat 1 (dr1)
    434..695     +  promoter       RSV promoter: Rous sarcoma virus enhancer/promoter
    717..791     +  ncRNA          RSV PBS: Accession: RF00467 - Rous sarcoma virus (RSV) primer binding site (PBS)
   1034..3142    +  CDS            gag: GAG_RSVSB - Experimental evidence at protein level: Swiss-Prot protein existence level 1. [Protease p15]: Aspartyl protease that mediates proteolytic cleavages of Gag and Gag-Pol polyproteins during or shortly after the release of the virion from the plasma membrane. Cleavages take place as an ordered, step-wise cascade to yield mature proteins. This process is called maturation. Displays maximal activity during the budding process just prior to particle release from the cell. From Rous sarcoma virus (strain Schmidt-Ruppin B) (RSV-SRB).
   3130..5847    +  CDS            gag-pol (fragment): POL_RSVSB - Experimental evidence at protein level: Swiss-Prot protein existence level 1. [Integrase]: Catalyzes viral DNA integration into the host chromosome, by performing a series of DNA cutting and joining reactions (PubMed:9218451). This recombination event is an essential step in the viral replication cycle. Has a strong preference for using the 3'-OH at the viral DNA end as a nucleophile. From Rous sarcoma virus (strain Schmidt-Ruppin B) (RSV-SRB).
   5732..7540    +  CDS            env: ENV_RSVSA - Experimental evidence at protein level: Swiss-Prot protein existence level 1. The transmembrane protein (TM) acts as a class I viral fusion protein. Under the current model, the protein has at least 3 conformational states: pre-fusion native state, pre-hairpin intermediate state, and post-fusion hairpin state. During viral and target cell membrane fusion, the coiled coil regions (heptad repeats) assume a trimer-of-hairpins structure, positioning the fusion peptide in close proximity to the C-terminal region of the ectodomain. The formation of this structure appears to drive apposit
   7697..7821    +  protein_bind   attR1: mutant version of attR; recombination site for the Gateway® LR reaction LR Clonase™
   7846..7876    +  promoter       lac UV5 promoter: E. coli lac promoter with an "up" mutation
   7900..7929    +  promoter       cat promoter (fragment): promoter of the E. coli cat gene encoding chloramphenicol acetyltransferase
   7930..8589    +  CDS            CmR: chloramphenicol acetyltransferase; cat; confers resistance to chloramphenicol
   8768..8926    +  CDS            ccdA (fragment): CCDA_ECO57 - Also known as H, letA. Experimental evidence at protein level: Swiss-Prot protein existence level 1. Antitoxin component of a type II toxin-antitoxin (TA) system which inhibits the post-segregational killing (PSK) of plasmid-free cells, also referred to as a plasmid addiction system. Binds to and blocks the activity of CcdB; will also remove bound CcdB protein from the CcdB-GyrA complex by forming a CcdA-CcdB complex, a process termed rejuvenation. Functions as a transcriptional corepressor for the ccdAB operon, repression also requires CcdB (By similarity). From Escherichia coli
   8931..9233    +  CDS            ccdB: CCDB_ECOLI - Also known as G, letB, letD. Experimental evidence at protein level: Swiss-Prot protein existence level 1. Toxic component of a type II toxin-antitoxin (TA) system, functioning in plasmid maintainence. Responsible for the post- segregational killing (PSK) of plasmid-free cells, also referred to as a plasmid addiction system. Half-life of over 2 hours. Cell killing by CcdB is accompanied by filamentation, defects in chromosome and plasmid segregation, defects in cell division, formation of anucleate cells, decreased DNA synthesis and plasmid loss. Interferes with the activity of DN
   9277..9401    -  protein_bind   attR2: mutant version of attR; recombination site for the Gateway® LR reaction LR Clonase™
   9412..9506    +  ncRNA          Retro dr1: Accession: RF00214 - Retrovirus direct repeat 1 (dr1)
   9542..9803    +  promoter       RSV promoter: Rous sarcoma virus enhancer/promoter
   9825..9899    +  ncRNA          RSV PBS: Accession: RF00467 - Rous sarcoma virus (RSV) primer binding site (PBS)
  10026..10320   -  CDS            TcR (fragment): tetracycline efflux protein; tet; confers resistance to tetracycline
  10402..10424   -  protein_bind   lac operator (fragment): The lac repressor binds to the lac operator to inhibit transcription in E. coli. This inhibition can be relieved by adding lactose or isopropyl-β-D-thiogalactopyranoside (IPTG). lac repressor encoded by lacI
  10428..10458   -  promoter       lac UV5 promoter: E. coli lac promoter with an "up" mutation
  10587..10691   +  promoter       AmpR promoter: bla
  10692..11552   +  CDS            AmpR: β-lactamase; bla; confers resistance to ampicillin, carbenicillin, and related antibiotics
  11723..12311   +  rep_origin     ori: high-copy-number ColE1/pMB1/pBR322/pUC origin of replication
  12497..12637   -  misc_feature   bom: basis of mobility region from pBR322
  12739..12930   -  CDS            rop: Rop protein, which maintains plasmids at low copy number; rop
  12947..13327   +  CDS            YPB1_ECOLX: Protein predicted: Swiss-Prot protein existence level 4. From Escherichia coli.
>Addgene plasmid #15182 | G-RCAS (A) | addgene full sequence | sequence record 375065 | Addgene NGS Result
CAACCCCGCCAGCCTAGCCGGGTCCTCAACGACAGGAGCACGATCATGCGCACCCGTGGCCAGGACCCAA
CGCTGCCCGAGATGCGCCGCGTGCGGCTGCTGGAGATGGCGGACGCGATGGATATGTTCTGCCAAGGGTT
GGTTTGCGCATTCACAGTTCTCCGCAAGAATTGATTGGCTCCAATTCTTGGAGTGGTGAATCCGTTAGCG
AGGTGCCGCCGGCTTCCATTCAGGTCGAGGTGGCCCGGCTCCATGCACCGCGACGCAACGCGGGGAGGCA
GACAAGGTATAGGGCGGCGATGCGATGTACGGGCCAGATATACGCGTATCTGAGGGGACTAGGGTGTGTT
TAGGCGAAAAGCGGGGCTTCGGTTGTACGCGGTTAGGAGTCCCCTCAGGATATAGTAGTTTCGCTTTTGC
ATAGGGAGGGGGAAATGTAGTCTTATGCAATACTCTTGTAGTCTTGCAACATGGTAACGATGAGTTAGCA
ACATGCCTTACAAGGAGAGAAAAAGCACCGTGCATGCCGATTGGTGGAAGTAAGGTGGTACGATCGTGCC
TTATTAGGAAGGCAACAGACGGGTCTGACATGGATTGGACGAACCACTGAATTCCGCATTGCAGAGATAT
TGTATTTAAGTGCCTAGCTCGATACAATAAACGCCATTTGACCATTCACCACATTGGTGTGCACCTGGGT
TGATGGCCGGACCGTTGATTCCCTGACGACTACGAGCACCTGCATGAAGCAGAAGGCTTCATTTGGTGAC
CCCGACGTGATAGTTAGGGAATAGTGGTCGGCCACAGACGGCGTGGCGATCCTGTCTCCATCCGTCTCGT
CTATCGGGAGGCGAGTTCGATGACCCTGGTGGAGGGGGCTGCGGCTTAGGGAGGCAGAAGCTGAGTACCG
TCGGAGGGAGCTCCAGGGCCCGGAGCGACTGACCCCTGCCGAGAACTCAGAGGGTCGTCGGAAGACGGAG
AGTGAGCCCGACGACCACCCCAGGCACGTCTTTGGTCGGCCTGCGGATCAAGCATGGAAGCCGTCATTAA
GGTGATTTCGTCCGCGTGTAAAACCTATTGCGGGAAAATCTCTCCTTCTAAGAAGGAAATAGGGGCCATG
TTGTCCCTGTTACAAAAGGAAGGGTTGCTTATGTCTCCCTCAGATTTATATTCTCCGGGGTCCTGGGATC
CCATCACTGCGGCGCTCTCCCAGCGGGCAATGGTACTTGGAAAATCGGGAGAGTTAAAAACCTGGGGATT
GGTTTTGGGGGCATTGAAGGCGGCTCGAGAGGAACAGGTTACATCTGAGCAAGCAAAGTTTTGGTTGGGA
TTAGGGGGAGGGAGGGTCTCTCCCCCAGGTCCGGAGTGCATCGAGAAACCAGCTACGGAGCGGCGAATCG
ACAAAGGGGAGGAGGTGGGAGAAACAACTGTGCAGCGAGATGCGAAGATGGCGCCAGAGGAAGCGGCCAC
ACCTAAAACCGTTGGCACATCCTGCTATCATTGCGGAACAGCTGTTGGCTGCAATTGCGCCACCGCCACA
GCCTCGGCCCCTCCTCCCCCTTATGTGGGGAGTGGTTTGTATCCTTCCCTGGCGGGGGTGGGAGAGCAGC
AGGGCCAGGGAGATAACACGTCTCGGGGGGCGGAGCAGCCAAGGGAGGAGCCAGGGCACGCGGGTCAGGC
CCCTGGGCCGGCCCTGACTGACTGGGCAAGGGTAAGGGAGGAGCTTGCGAGTACTGGTCCGCCCGTGGTG
GCCATGCCTGTAGTGATTAAGACAGAGGGACCCGCCTGGACCCCTCTGGAGCCAAAATTGATCACAAGAC
TGGCTGATACGGTCAGGACCAAGGGCTTACGATCCCCGATCACTATGGCAGAAGTGGAAGCGCTCATGTC
CTCCCCGTTGCTGCCGCATGACGTCACGAATCTAATGAGAGTGATTTTAGGACCTGCCCCATATGCCTTA
TGGATGGACGCTTGGGGAGTCCAACTCCAGACGGTTATAGCGGCAGCCACTCGCGACCCCCGACACCCAG
CGAACGGTCAAGGGCGGGGGGAACGGACTAACTTGGATCGATTAAAGGGCTTAGCTGATGGGATGGTGGG
CAACCCACAGGGTCAGGCCGCATTATTAAGACCGGGGGAATTGGTTGCTATTACGGCGTCGGCTCTCCAG
GCGTTTAGAGAAGTTGCCCGGCTGGCGGAACCTGCAGGTCCATGGGCGGACATCACGCAGGGACCATCTG
AGTCCTTTGTTGATTTTGCCAATCGGCTTATAAAGGCGGTTGAGGGGTCAGATCTCCCGCCTTCCGCGCG
GGCTCCGGTGATCATTGACTGCTTTAGGCAGAAGTCACAGCCAGATATTCAGCAGCTTATACGGGCAGCA
CCCTCCACGCTGACCACCCCAGGAGAGATAATCAAATATGTGCTAGACAGGCAGAAGATTGCCCCTCTTA
CGGATCAAGGCATAGCCGCGGCCATGTCGTCTGCTATCCAGCCCTTAGTTATGGCAGTAGTCAATAGAGA
GAGGGATGGACAAACTGGGTCGGGTGGTCGTGCCCGAGGGCTCTGCTACACTTGTGGATCCCCGGGACAT
TATCAGGCACAGTGCCCGAAAAAACGAAAGTCAGGAAACAGCCGTGAGCGATGTCAGCTGTGTGACGGGA
TGGGACACAACGCTAAACAGTGTAGGAAGCGGGATGGCAACCAGGGCCAACGCCCAGGAAGAGGTCTCTC
TTCGGGGCCGTGGCCCGGCCCTGAGCAGCCTGCCGTCTCGTTAGCGATGACAATGGAACATAAAGATCGC
CCCTTGGTTAGGGTCATTCTGACTAACACTGGGAGTCATCCAGTCAAACAACGTTCGGTGTATATCACCG
CGCTGTTGGACTCCGGAGCGGACATCACTATTATTTCGGAGGAGGATTGGCCTACTGATTGGCCGGTGGT
GGACACCGCGAACCCACAGATCCATGGCATAGGAGGGGGAATTCCCATGCGAAAATCCCGGGATATGATA
GAGGTGGGGGTTATTAACCGAGACGGGTCGTTGGAGCGACCCCTGCTCCTCTTCCCCGCAGTCGCTATGG
TTAGAGGGAGTATCCTAGGAAGAGATTGTCTGCAGGGCCTAGGGCTCCGCTTGACAAATTTATAGGGAGG
GCCACTGTTCTTACTGTTGCGCTACATCTGGCTATTCCGCTCAAATGGAAGTCAGACCGCACGCCTGTGT
GGATTGACCAGTGGCCCCTTCCTGAAGGTAAACTTGTAGCGCTAACGCAATTAGTGGAAAAAGAATTACA
GTTAGGACATATAGAGCCCTCACTTAGTTGTTGGAACACACCTGTTTTTGTGATCCGGAAGGCTTCCGGG
TCTTATCGCTTATTGCATGATTTGCGCGCTGTTAACGCCAAGCTTGTTCCTTTTGGGGCCGTCCAACAGG
GGGCGCCAGTTCTCTCCGCGCTCCCGCGTGGCTGGCCCCTGATGGTCCTAGACCTCAAGGATTGCTTCTT
TTCTATCCCTCTTGCGGAACAAGATCGCGAAGCTTTTGCATTTACGCTCCCCTCTGTGAATAACCAGGCC
CCCGCTCGAAGATTCCAATGGAAGGTCTTGCCCCAAGGGATGACCTGTTCTCCCACTATCTGTCAGTTGG
TAGTGGGTCAGGTGCTCGAGCCCTTGCGACTCAAGCACCCAGCTCTGCGCATGTTGCATTATATGGACGA
TCTTTTGCTAGCCGCCTCAAGTCATGATGGGTTGGAAGCGGCAGGGAAGGAGGTTATCGGTACATTGGAA
AGAGCCGGGTTCACTATTTCGCCGGATAAGATCCAGAGGGAGCCCGGAGTACAATATCTTGGGTACAAGT
TAGGCAGTACGTATGTAGCACCCGTAGGCTTGGTAGCAGAACCCAGGATAGCCACCTTGTGGGATGTTCA
AAAGCTGGTGGGGTCACTTCAGTGGCTTCGCCCAGCGTTAGGGATCCCGCCACGACTGATGGGTCCCTTT
TATGAGCAGTTACGAGGGTCAGATCCTAACGAGGCGAGGGAATGGAATCTAGACATGAAAATGGCCTGGA
GAGAGATCGTACAGCTTAGCACTACTGCTGCCTTGGAACGATGGGACCCTGCCCAGCCTCTGGAAGGAGC
GGTCGCTAGATGTGAACAGGGGGCAATAGGGGTCCTGGGACAGGGACTGTCCACACACCCAAGGCCATGT
TTGTGGTTATTCTCCACCCAACCCACCAAGGCGTTTACTGCTTGGTTAGAAGTGCTCACCCTTTTGATTA
CTAAGCTACGCGCTTCGGCAGTGCGAACCTTTGGCAAGGAGGTTGATATCCTCCTGTTGCCTGCATGCTT
CCGGGAGGACCTTCCGCTCCCGGAGGGGATCCTGTTAGCACTTAGGGGGTTTGCAGGAAAAATCAGGAGT
AGTGACACGCCATCTATTTTTGACATTGCGCGTCCACTGCATGTTTCTCTGAAAGTGAGGGTTACCGACC
ACCCTGTGCCGGGACCCACTGTCTTTACCGACGCCTCCTCAAGCACCCATAAAGGGGTGGTAGTCTGGAG
GGAGGGCCCAAGGTGGGAGATAAAAGAAATAGTTGATTTGGGGGCAAGTGTACAACAACTGGAGGCACGC
GCTGTGGCCATGGCACTTCTGCTGTGGCCGACAACGCCCACTAATGTAGTGACTGACTCTGCGTTTGTTG
CGAAAATGTTACTCAAGATGGGACAGGAGGGAGTCCCGTCTACAGCGGCAGCTTTTATTTTAGAGGATGC
GTTAAGCCAAAGGTCAGCCATGGCCGCCGTTCTCCACGTGCGGAGTCATTCTGAAGTGCCAGGGTTTTTC
ACAGAAGGAAATGACGTGGCAGATAGCCAAGCCACCTTTCAAGCGTATCCCTTGAGAGAGGCTAAAGATC
TTCATACCGCTCTCCATATTGGACCCCGCGCGCTATCCAAAGCGTGTAATATATCTATGCAGCAGGCTAG
GGAGGTTGTTCAGACCTGCCCGCATTGTAATTCAGCCCCTGCGTTGGAGGCCGGGGTAAACCCTAGGGGT
TTGGGACCCCTACAGATATGGCAGACAGACTTTACGCTTGAGCCTAGAATGGCTCCCCGTTCCTGGCTCG
CTGTTACTGTGGACACCGCCTCATCAGCGATAGTCGTAACTCAGCATGGCCGTGTTACATCGGTTGCTGC
ACAACATCATTGGGCCACGGCTATCGCCGTTTTGGGAAGACCAAAGGCCATAAAAACAGATAACGGGTCC
TGCTTCACGTCTAAATCCACGCGGGAGTGGCTCGCGAGATGGGGGATAGCACACACCACCGGGATTCCGG
GAAATTCCCAGGGTCAAGCTATGGTAGAGCGGGCCAACCGGCTCCTGAAAGATAAGATCCGTGTGCTTGC
GGAAGGGGACGGCTTTATGAAAAGAATCCCCGCCAGCAAACAGGGGGAACTACTAGCCAAAGCAATGTAT
GCCCTCAATCACTTTGAGCGTGGTGAAAACACAAAAACACCGGTACAAAAACACTGGAGACCTACCGTTC
TTACAGAAGGACCCCCGGTTAAAATACGAATAGAGACAGGGGAGTGGGAAAAAGGATGGAACGTGCTGGT
CTGGGGACGAGGTTATGCCGCTGTGAAAAACAGGGACACTGATAAGGTTATTTGGGTACCCTCTCGGAAA
GTTAAACCGGATGTCACCCAAAAGGATGAGGTGACTAAGAAAGATGAGGCGAGCCCTCTTTTTGCAGGCA
TTTCTGACTGGATACCCTGGGAAGACGAGCAAGAAGGACTCCAAGGAGAAACCGCTAGCAACAAGCAAGA
AAGACCCGGAGAAGACACCCTTGCTGCCAACGAGAGTTAATTATATTCTCATTATTGGTGTCCTGGTCTT
GTGTGAGGTTACGGGGGTAAGAGCTGATGTCCACTTACTCGAGCAGCCAGGGAACCTTTGGATTACATGG
GCCAACCGTACAGGCCAAACGGATTTTTGCCTCTCTACACAGTCAGCCACCTCCCCTTTTCAAACATGTT
TGATAGGTATCCCGTCCCCTATTTCCGAGGGTGATTTTAAGGGATATGTTTCTGATACAAATTGCACCAC
CTTGGGAACTGATCGGTTAGTCTCGTCAGCCGACTTTACTGGCGGACCTGACAACAGTACCACCCTCACT
TATCGGAAGGTCTCATGCTTGTTGTTAAAGCTGAATGTCTCTATGTGGGATGAGCCACCTGAACTACAGC
TGTTAGGTTCCCAGTCTCTCCCTAACATTACTAATATTGCTCAGATTTCCGGTATAACCGGGGGATGCGT
AGGCTTCAGACCACAAGGGGTTCCTTGGTATCTAGGTTGGTCTAGACAGGAGGCCACGCGGTTTCTCCTT
AGACACCCCTCTTTCTCTAAATCCACGGAACCGTTTACGGTGGTGACAGCGGATAGGCACAATCTTTTTA
TGGGGAGTGAGTACTGCGGTGCATATGGCTACAGATTTTGGAACATGTATAACTGCTCACAGGTGGGGCG
GCAGTACCGCTGTGGTAATGCGCGCAGCCCCCGCCCGGGTCTTCCTGAAATCCAGTGTACAAGGAGAGGA
GGCAAATGGGTTAATCAATCACAGGAAATTAATGAGTCGGAGCCGTTCAGCTTTACGGTGAACTGTACAG
CTAGTAGTTTGGGTAATGCCAGTGGGTGTTGCGGAAAAGCAGGCACGATTCTCCCGGGAAAGTGGGTCGA
CAGCACACAAGGTAGTTTCACCAAACCAAAAGCGCTACCACCCGCAATTTTCCTCATTTGTGGGGATCGC
GCATGGCAAGGAATTCCCAGTCGTCCGGTAGGGGGCCCCTGCTATTTAGGCAAGCTTACCATGTTAGCAC
CTAAGCATACAGATATTCTCAAGGTGCTTGTCAATTCATCGCGGACAGGTATAAGACGTAAACGAAGCAC
CTCACACCTGGATGATACATGCTCAGATGAAGTGCAGCTTTGGGGTCCTACAGCAAGAATCTTTGCATCT
ATCCTAGCCCCGGGGGTAGCAGCTGCGCAAGCCTTAAGAGAAATTGAGAGACTAGCCTGTTGGTCCGTTA
AACAGGCTAACTTGACAACATCACTCCTCGGGGACTTATTGGATGATGTCACGAGTATTCGACACGCGGT
CCTGCAGAACCGAGCGGCTATTGACTTCTTGCTCCTAGCTCACGGCCATGGCTGTGAGGACGTTGCCGGA
ATGTGCTGTTTCAATTTGAGTGATCACAGTGAGTCTATACAGAAGAAGTTCCAGCTAATGAAGGAACATG
TCAATAAGATCGGCGTGGACAGCGACCCAATTGGAAGTTGGCTGCGAGGACTATTCGGGGGAATAGGAGA
ATGGGCCGTTCATTTGCTGAAAGGACTGCTTTTGGGGCTTGTAGTTATTTTGTTGCTAGTAGTGTGCCTG
CCTTGCCTTTTGCAAATCGTATGCGGTAACATCAGAAAGATGATTAATAACTCCATCAGCTACCACACGG
AATATAAGAAGCTGCAAAAGGCCTGTGGGCAGCCTGAAAGCAGAATAGTATAAGGCAGTACATGGGTGGT
GGTATAGCGCTTGCGAGTCCATCGAGGAAGGCAGGAAAGACAGCTATTGGTAATTGTGAAATACGCTTTT
GTCTGTGTGCTGCAGGAGCTGAGCTGACTCTGCTGGTGGCCTCGCGTACCACTGTGGCATCGATCAACAA
GTTTGTACAAAAAAGCTGAACGAGAAACGTAAAATGATATAAATATCAATATATTAAATTAGATTTTGCA
TAAAAAACAGACTACATAATACTGTAAAACACAACATATCCAGTCACTATGGCGGCCGCATTAGGCACCC
CAGGCTTTACACTTTATGCTTCCGGCTCGTATAATGTGTGGATTTTGAGTTAGGATCCGTCGAGATTTTC
AGGAGCTAAGGAAGCTAAAATGGAGAAAAAAATCACTGGATATACCACCGTTGATATATCCCAATGGCAT
CGTAAAGAACATTTTGAGGCATTTCAGTCAGTTGCTCAATGTACCTATAACCAGACCGTTCAGCTGGATA
TTACGGCCTTTTTAAAGACCGTAAAGAAAAATAAGCACAAGTTTTATCCGGCCTTTATTCACATTCTTGC
CCGCCTGATGAATGCTCATCCGGAATTCCGTATGGCAATGAAAGACGGTGAGCTGGTGATATGGGATAGT
GTTCACCCTTGTTACACCGTTTTCCATGAGCAAACTGAAACGTTTTCATCGCTCTGGAGTGAATACCACG
ACGATTTCCGGCAGTTTCTACACATATATTCGCAAGATGTGGCGTGTTACGGTGAAAACCTGGCCTATTT
CCCTAAAGGGTTTATTGAGAATATGTTTTTCGTCTCAGCCAATCCCTGGGTGAGTTTCACCAGTTTTGAT
TTAAACGTGGCCAATATGGACAACTTCTTCGCCCCCGTTTTCACCATGGGCAAATATTATACGCAAGGCG
ACAAGGTGCTGATGCCGCTGGCGATTCAGGTTCATCATGCCGTTTGTGATGGCTTCCATGTCGGCAGAAT
GCTTAATGAATTACAACAGTACTGCGATGAGTGGCAGGGCGGGGCGTAAAGATCTGGATCCGGCTTACTA
AAAGCCAGATAACAGTATGCGTATTTGCGCGCTGATTTTTGCGGTATAAGAATATATACTGATATGTATA
CCCGAAGTATGTCAAAAAGAGGTATGCTATGAAGCAGCGTATTACAGTGACAGTTGACAGCGACAGCTAT
CAGTTGCTCAAGGCATATATGATGTCAATATCTCCGGTCTGGTAAGCACAACCATGCAGAATGAAGCCCG
TCGTCTGCGTGCCGAACGCTGGAAAGCGGAAAATCAGGAAGGGATGGCTGAGGTCGCCCGGTTTATTGAA
ATGAACGGCTCTTTTGCTGACGAGAACAGGGGCTGGTGAAATGCAGTTTAAGGTTTACACCTATAAAAGA
GAGAGCCGTTATCGTCTGTTTGTGGATGTACAGAGTGATATTATTGACACGCCCGGGCGACGGATGGTGA
TCCCCCTGGCCAGTGCACGTCTGCTGTCAGATAAAGTCTCCCGTGAACTTTACCCGGTGGTGCATATCGG
GGATGAAAGCTGGCGCATGATGACCACCGATATGGCCAGTGTGCCGGTCTCCGTTATCGGGGAAGAAGTG
GCTGATCTCAGCCACCGCGAAAATGACATCAAAAACGCCATTAACCTGATGTTCTGGGGAATATAAATGT
CAGGCTCCCTTATACACAGCCAGTCTGCAGGTCGACCATAGTGACTGGATATGTTGTGTTTTACAGTATT
ATGTAGTCTGTTTTTTATGCAAAATCTAATTTAATATATTGATATTTATATCATTTTACGTTTCTCGTTC
AGCTTTCTTGTACAAAGTGGTTGATCGATGCGATGTACGGGCCAGATATACGCGTATCTGAGGGGACTAG
GGTGTGTTTAGGCGAAAAGCGGGGCTTCGGTTGTACGCGGTTAGGAGTCCCCTCAGGATATAGTAGTTTC
GCTTTTGCATAGGGAGGGGGAAATGTAGTCTTATGCAATACTCTTGTAGTCTTGCAACATGGTAACGATG
AGTTAGCAACATGCCTTACAAGGAGAGAAAAAGCACCGTGCATGCCGATTGGTGGAAGTAAGGTGGTACG
ATCGTGCCTTATTAGGAAGGCAACAGACGGGTCTGACATGGATTGGACGAACCACTGAATTCCGCATTGC
AGAGATATTGTATTTAAGTGCCTAGCTCGATACAATAAACGCCATTTGACCATTCACCACATTGGTGTGC
ACCTGGGTTGATGGCCGGACCGTTGATTCCCTGACGACTACGAGCACCTGCATGAAGCAGAAGGCTTCAT
TTGGTGACCCCGACGTGATAGTTAGGGAATAGTGGTCGGCCACAGACGGCGTGGCGATCCTGTCTCCATC
CGTCTCGTCTATCGGGAGGCGAGTTCGATGACCCTGGTGGAGGGGGCTGCGGCTTAGGGAGGCAGAAGCT
GAGTACCGTCGGAGGGGATCCACAGGACGGGTGTGGTCGCCATGATCGCGTAGTCGATAGTGGCTCCAAG
TAGCGAAGCGAGCAGGACTGGGCGGCGGCCAAAGCGGTCGGACAGTGCTCCGAGAACGGGTGCGCATAGA
AATTGCATCAACGCATATAGCGCTAGCAGCACGCCATAGTGACTGGCGATGCTGTCGGAATGGACGATAT
CCCGCAAGAGGCCCGGCAGTACCGGCATAACCAAGCCTATGCCTACAGCATCCAGGGTGACGGTGCCGAG
GATGACGATGAGCGCATTGTTAGATTTCATACACGGTGCCTGACTGCGTTAGCAATTTAACTGTGATAAA
CTACCGCATTAAAGCTCCAAGCTTGGCTGTTTCCTGTGTGAAATTGTTATCCGCTCACAATTCCACACAT
TATACGAGCCGGAAGCATAAAGTGTAAAGCCTGGGGTGCCTAATGAGTGAGAATTCTTGAAGACGAAAGG
GCCTCGTGATACGCCTATTTTTATAGGTTAATGTCATGATAATAATGGTTTCTTAGACGTCAGGTGGCAC
TTTTCGGGGAAATGTGCGCGGAACCCCTATTTGTTTATTTTTCTAAATACATTCAAATATGTATCCGCTC
ATGAGACAATAACCCTGATAAATGCTTCAATAATATTGAAAAAGGAAGAGTATGAGTATTCAACATTTCC
GTGTCGCCCTTATTCCCTTTTTTGCGGCATTTTGCCTTCCTGTTTTTGCTCACCCAGAAACGCTGGTGAA
AGTAAAAGATGCTGAAGATCAGTTGGGTGCACGAGTGGGTTACATCGAACTGGATCTCAACAGCGGTAAG
ATCCTTGAGAGTTTTCGCCCCGAAGAACGTTTTCCAATGATGAGCACTTTTAAAGTTCTGCTATGTGGCG
CGGTATTATCCCGTGTTGACGCCGGGCAAGAGCAACTCGGTCGCCGCATACACTATTCTCAGAATGACTT
GGTTGAGTACTCACCAGTCACAGAAAAGCATCTTACGGATGGCATGACAGTAAGAGAATTATGCAGTGCT
GCCATAACCATGAGTGATAACACTGCGGCCAACTTACTTCTGACAACGATCGGAGGACCGAAGGAGCTAA
CCGCTTTTTTGCACAACATGGGGGATCATGTAACTCGCCTTGATCGTTGGGAACCGGAGCTGAATGAAGC
CATACCAAACGACGAGCGTGACACCACGATGCCTGCAGCAATGGCAACAACGTTGCGCAAACTATTAACT
GGCGAACTACTTACTCTAGCTTCCCGGCAACAATTAATAGACTGGATGGAGGCGGATAAAGTTGCAGGAC
CACTTCTGCGCTCGGCCCTTCCGGCTGGCTGGTTTATTGCTGATAAATCTGGAGCCGGTGAGCGTGGGTC
TCGCGGTATCATTGCAGCACTGGGGCCAGATGGTAAGCCCTCCCGTATCGTAGTTATCTACACGACGGGG
AGTCAGGCAACTATGGATGAACGAAATAGACAGATCGCTGAGATAGGTGCCTCACTGATTAAGCATTGGT
AACTGTCAGACCAAGTTTACTCATATATACTTTAGATTGATTTAAAACTTCATTTTTAATTTAAAAGGAT
CTAGGTGAAGATCCTTTTTGATAATCTCATGACCAAAATCCCTTAACGTGAGTTTTCGTTCCACTGAGCG
TCAGACCCCGTAGAAAAGATCAAAGGATCTTCTTGAGATCCTTTTTTTCTGCGCGTAATCTGCTGCTTGC
AAACAAAAAAACCACCGCTACCAGCGGTGGTTTGTTTGCCGGATCAAGAGCTACCAACTCTTTTTCCGAA
GGTAACTGGCTTCAGCAGAGCGCAGATACCAAATACTGTCCTTCTAGTGTAGCCGTAGTTAGGCCACCAC
TTCAAGAACTCTGTAGCACCGCCTACATACCTCGCTCTGCTAATCCTGTTACCAGTGGCTGCTGCCAGTG
GCGATAAGTCGTGTCTTACCGGGTTGGACTCAAGACGATAGTTACCGGATAAGGCGCAGCGGTCGGGCTG
AACGGGGGGTTCGTGCACACAGCCCAGCTTGGAGCGAACGACCTACACCGAACTGAGATACCTACAGCGT
GAGCTATGAGAAAGCGCCACGCTTCCCGAAGGGAGAAAGGCGGACAGGTATCCGGTAAGCGGCAGGGTCG
GAACAGGAGAGCGCACGAGGGAGCTTCCAGGGGGAAACGCCTGGTATCTTTATAGTCCTGTCGGGTTTCG
CCACCTCTGACTTGAGCGTCGATTTTTGTGATGCTCGTCAGGGGGGCGGAGCCTATGGAAAAACGCCAGC
AACGCGGCCTTTTTACGGTTCCTGGCCTTTTGCTGGCCTTTTGCTCACATGTTCTTTCCTGCGTTATCCC
CTGATTCTGTGGATAACCGTATTACCGCCTTTGAGTGAGCTGATACCGCTCGCCGCAGCCGAACGACCGA
GCGCAGCGAGTCAGTGAGCGAGGAAGCGGAAGAGCGCCTGATGCGGTATTTTCTCCTTACGCATCTGTGC
GGTATTTCACACCGCATATGGTGCACTCTCAGTACAATCTGCTCTGATGCCGCATAGTTAAGCCAGTATA
CACTCCGCTATCGCTACGTGACTGGGTCATGGCTGCGCCCCGACACCCGCCAACACCCGCTGACGCGCCC
TGACGGGCTTGTCTGCTCCCGGCATCCGCTTACAGACAAGCTGTGACCGTCTCCGGGAGCTGCATGTGTC
AGAGGTTTTCACCGTCATCACCGAAACGCGCGAGGCAGCTGCGGTAAAGCTCATCAGCGTGGTCGTGAAG
CGATTCACAGATGTCTGCCTGTTCATCCGCGTCCAGCTCGTTGAGTTTCTCCAGAAGCGTTAATGTCTGG
CTTCTGATAAAGCGGGCCATGTTAAGGGCGGTTTTTTCCTGTTTGGTCACTGATGCCTCCGTGTAAGGAG
GATTTCTGTTCATGGGGGTAATGATACCGATGAAACGAGAGAGGATGCTCACGATACGGGTTACTGATGA
TGAACATGCCCGGTTACTGGAACGTTGTGAGGGTAAACAACTGGCGGTATGGATGCGGCGGGACCAGAGA
AAAATCACTCAGGGTCAATGCCAGCGCTTCGTTAATACAGATGTAGGTGTTCCACAGGGTAGCCAGCAGC
ATCCTGCGATGCAGATCCGGAACATAATGGTGCAGGGCGCTGACTTCCGCGTTTCCAGACTTTACGAAAC
ACGGAAACCGAAGACCATTCATGTTGTTGCTCAGGTCGCAGACGTTTTGCAGCAGCAGTCGCTTCACGTT
CGCTCGCGTATCGGTGATTCATTCTGCTAACCAGTAAGG
