LOCUS       Exported 749 bp ds-DNA linear SYN 19-MAY-2021
DEFINITION  synthetic linear DNA
ACCESSION   .
VERSION     .
KEYWORDS    G-RCAS (A)
SOURCE      synthetic DNA construct
  ORGANISM  synthetic DNA construct
REFERENCE   1 (bases 1 to 749)
  AUTHORS   Harpavat S, Cepko CL
  TITLE     RCAS-RNAi: a loss-of-function method for the developing chick
            retina.
  JOURNAL   BMC Dev Biol. 2006 . 6():2.
  PUBMED    16426460
REFERENCE   2 (bases 1 to 749)
  AUTHORS   .
  TITLE     Direct Submission
  JOURNAL   Exported May 19, 2021 from SnapGene Server 1.1.58
            http://www.snapgene.com
FEATURES             Location/Qualifiers
     source          1..749
                     /organism="synthetic DNA construct"
                     /mol_type="other DNA"
     protein_bind    99..223
                     /gene="mutant version of attR"
                     /label=attR1
                     /bound_moiety="LR Clonase(TM)"
                     /note="recombination site for the Gateway(R) LR reaction"
     promoter        248..278
                     /label=lac UV5 promoter
                     /note="E. coli lac promoter with an ""up"" mutation"
     primer_bind     complement(398..417)
                     /label=CAT-R
                     /note="Chloramphenicol resistance gene, reverse primer"
ORIGIN
        1 gacagctatt ggtaattgtg aaatacgctt ttgtctgtgt gctgcaggag ctgagctgac
       61 tctgctggtg gcctcgcgta ccactgtggc atcgatcaac aagtttgtac aaaaaagctg
      121 aacgagaaac gtaaaatgat ataaatatca atatattaaa ttagattttg cataaaaaac
      181 agactacata atactgtaaa acacaacata tccagtcact atggcggccg cattaggcac
      241 cccaggcttt acactttatg cttccggctc gtataatgtg tggattttga gttaggatcc
      301 gtcgagattt tcaggagcta aggaagctaa aatggagaaa aaaatcactg gatataccac
      361 cgttgatata tcccaatggc atcgtaaaga acattttgag gcatttcagt cagttgctca
      421 atgtacctat aaccagaccg ttcagctgga tattacggcc tttttaaaga ccgtaaagaa
      481 aaataagcac aagttttatc cggcctttat tcacattctt gcccgcctga tgaatgctca
      541 tccggaattc cgtatggcaa tgaaagacgg tgagctggtg atatgggata gtgttcaccc
      601 ttgttacacc gttttccatg agcaaactga aacgttttca tcgctctgga gtgaatacca
      661 cgacgatttc cggcagtttc tacacatata ttcgcaagat gtggcgtgtt acggtgaaaa
      721 cctggcctat ttccctaaag ggtttattg
//
